Addgene plasmid #184925: pOZITX-S1
Purpose: Expresses the catalytic S1 subunit of OZITX (EcPltAB)
Depositing lab: Jonathan Javitch. Depositing organization: Columbia University. Publication: OZITX, a pertussis toxin-like protein for occluding inhibitory G protein signalling including Galphaz. Keen AC, Pedersen MH, Lemel L, Scott DJ, Canals M, Littler DR, Beddoe T, Ono Y, Shi L, Inoue A, Javitch JA, Lane JR. Commun Biol. 2022 Mar 23;5(1):256. doi: 10.1038/s42003-022-03191-5. PubMed 35322196.
Backbone
  Vector backbone: pcDNA3.1 (+)
  Vector type: Mammalian Expression
Growth in bacteria
  Bacterial resistance: Ampicillin, 100 μg/mL
  Growth temperature: 37°C
  Growth strain: DH5alpha
  Copy number: High Copy
Gene/Insert
  Gene/Insert name: codon optimized S1 subunit of OZITX
  Species: E. coli
Terms and licenses: Academic/Nonprofit Terms; Industry Terms: Not Available to Industry
How to cite: pOZITX-S1 was a gift from Jonathan Javitch (Addgene plasmid # 184925 ; http://n2t.net/addgene:184925 ; RRID:Addgene_184925)
