[The description below was written by a language model from this plasmid's Addgene catalogue record and pLannotate feature annotations shown in this document.]
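Description:
pOZITX-S1 is a mammalian expression plasmid built on the pcDNA3.1(+) backbone that carries a codon-optimized coding sequence for the catalytic S1 subunit of OZITX, a pertussis toxin-like protein from E. coli also referred to as EcPltAB. The sequenced plasmid is about 6.1 kb. It is propagated in E. coli through a high-copy ColE1/pUC-type origin and selected with ampicillin via the β-lactamase gene and its own promoter. An f1 origin is also present, as is usual for this backbone.

Expression in mammalian cells is driven by the human cytomegalovirus immediate early enhancer and promoter, with a T7 promoter just downstream and a bovine growth hormone polyadenylation signal terminating the transcript. The automated feature table does not annotate the insert itself, but an unannotated stretch of roughly 800 bp between the T7 promoter and the bGH poly(A) signal is where the S1 coding sequence would be expected to sit. No epitope tag or reporter is recorded. A separate cassette, consisting of the SV40 enhancer/early promoter, the neomycin phosphotransferase gene and an SV40 poly(A) signal, allows G418 selection of stably transfected cells. Several small annotations (fragments of an HIV-1 LTR, ble, lacI, bom and the lac promoter/operator region) are short matches or backbone remnants rather than functional parts of the design.

According to the record and the associated publication title, the plasmid is used to express the S1 subunit in cells in order to occlude signalling through inhibitory G proteins, including Gαz, which makes it a tool for dissecting G protein-coupled receptor signalling pathways.
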