Features (pLannotate 1.2.2; 19 found; start..end, strand, type, name):
     89..141     -  misc_feature   bom (fragment): basis of mobility region from pBR322
    296..675     +  enhancer       CMV enhancer: human cytomegalovirus immediate early enhancer
    676..879     +  promoter       CMV promoter: human cytomegalovirus (CMV) immediate early promoter
    875..908     +  LTR            5' LTR (truncated) (fragment): truncated 5' long terminal repeat (LTR) from HIV-1
    924..942     +  promoter       T7 promoter: promoter for bacteriophage T7 RNA polymerase
   1765..1989    +  polyA_signal   bGH poly(A) signal: bovine growth hormone polyadenylation signal
   1993..2014    +  promoter       SV40 promoter (fragment): SV40 enhancer and early promoter
   2035..2463    +  rep_origin     f1 ori (sequence partly withheld): f1 bacteriophage origin of replication; arrow indicates direction of (+) strand synthesis
   2477..2806    +  promoter       SV40 promoter: SV40 enhancer and early promoter
   2873..3664    +  CDS            neo: KKA2_KLEPN - Also known as kan, nptII. Experimental evidence at protein level: Swiss-Prot protein existence level 1. Resistance to kanamycin, neomycin, paromomycin, ribostamycin, butirosin and gentamicin B. From Klebsiella pneumoniae.
   3688..3846    +  CDS            ble (fragment): BLE_KLEPN - Experimental evidence at protein level: Swiss-Prot protein existence level 1. Binding protein with a strong affinity to the bleomycin family of antibiotics. Binds to CL990; an antimitotic-antibiotic compound. From Klebsiella pneumoniae.
   3841..3962    +  polyA_signal   SV40 poly(A) signal: SV40 polyadenylation signal
   4035..4051    -  protein_bind   lac operator: The lac repressor binds to the lac operator to inhibit transcription in E. coli. This inhibition can be relieved by adding lactose or isopropyl-β-D-thiogalactopyranoside (IPTG). lac repressor encoded by lacI
   4059..4089    -  promoter       lac promoter: promoter for the E. coli lac operon
   4104..4125    -  protein_bind   CAP binding site: CAP binding activates transcription in the presence of cAMP. E. coli catabolite activator protein
   4138..4230    -  CDS            lacI (fragment): lac repressor; lacI; The lac repressor binds to the lac operator to inhibit transcription in E. coli. This inhibition can be relieved by adding lactose or isopropyl-β-D-thiogalactopyranoside (IPTG).
   4413..5001    -  rep_origin     ori: high-copy-number ColE1/pMB1/pBR322/pUC origin of replication
   5172..6032    -  CDS            AmpR: β-lactamase; bla; confers resistance to ampicillin, carbenicillin, and related antibiotics
   6033..30      -  promoter       AmpR promoter (across the origin): bla
>Addgene plasmid #184925 | pOZITX-S1 | addgene full sequence | sequence record 361924 | Addgene NGS Result
TTAGAAAAATAAACAAATAGGGGTTCCGCGCACATTTCCCCGAAAAGTGCCACCTGACGTCGACGGATCG
GGAGATCTCCCGATCCCCTATGGTGCACTCTCAGTACAATCTGCTCTGATGCCGCATAGTTAAGCCAGTA
TCTGCTCCCTGCTTGTGTGTTGGAGGTCGCTGAGTAGTGCGCGAGCAAAATTTAAGCTACAACAAGGCAA
GGCTTGACCGACAATTGCATGAAGAATCTGCTTAGGGTTAGGCGTTTTGCGCTGCTTCGCGATGTACGGG
CCAGATATACGCGTTGACATTGATTATTGACTAGTTATTAATAGTAATCAATTACGGGGTCATTAGTTCA
TAGCCCATATATGGAGTTCCGCGTTACATAACTTACGGTAAATGGCCCGCCTGGCTGACCGCCCAACGAC
CCCCGCCCATTGACGTCAATAATGACGTATGTTCCCATAGTAACGCCAATAGGGACTTTCCATTGACGTC
AATGGGTGGAGTATTTACGGTAAACTGCCCACTTGGCAGTACATCAAGTGTATCATATGCCAAGTACGCC
CCCTATTGACGTCAATGACGGTAAATGGCCCGCCTGGCATTATGCCCAGTACATGACCTTATGGGACTTT
CCTACTTGGCAGTACATCTACGTATTAGTCATCGCTATTACCATGGTGATGCGGTTTTGGCAGTACATCA
ATGGGCGTGGATAGCGGTTTGACTCACGGGGATTTCCAAGTCTCCACCCCATTGACGTCAATGGGAGTTT
GTTTTGGCACCAAAATCAACGGGACTTTCCAAAATGTCGTAACAACTCCGCCCCATTGACGCAAATGGGC
GGTAGGCGTGTACGGTGGGAGGTCTATATAAGCAGAGCTCTCTGGCTAACTAGAGAACCCACTGCTTACT
GGCTTATCGAAATTAATACGACTCACTATAGGGAGACCCAAGCTGGCTAGCGTTTAAACTTAAGCTTGGT
ACCGAGCTCGGATCCATGCTTAAAATGTTCATACTGTTTCTCATTAGCTTTTCATGGTATGCGAACGCTA
CCGACTTCGTATACAGGGTAGACTCCCGACCGCCTGAAGAAATTTTTCGAGACGGATTCCGCAGCCACGG
GTTTAATAGAAATCTGCAACAGCACCTGCGCGGGGATTCTTGCGCGGCCGGCAGCCGGGACTCTGCGTTT
ATTGCCACCACTACCTCTCTGATTGAAACGTATAACATCGCCAGGCAATATTACAGTAGCAGTGGTTTTC
ACGGACGCCTGTACCGCTATAGAATCCGAGCCAATAATATCTTCTACCCAATCCAGCCAAGCGTTAACTA
TCTTACTCAGCGAGGTATAACTTTTTCTGGGTTCGAGCGCATCATGATGAGGGAACAAAACGAGATTGTA
GCGGTCGAGCACATACCGGGAGAGAATATCGTGGAGGCTGTTGAACTGACATACGACAGGTTTAACAGCC
AAGTCAGCGACGGACCCGGTACCACAAATGCGAGATACGTTCCTGGTAGCACCTTCGTTAACCCAGGCGT
TATTCCACAACTCGTGGTGCCCACGGTATCCGTTCGAGAACGCATAAACGCATTCGGTTCACTCATTTCC
GCATGTTTCGCCCTGAAAGGGGTGCGAAGGGACGGTCTTAATAAGAGAGCCACATACTACGAGCCCGAAT
TTTACGACGCGCGAGGCGTACTCAAGGAAATCATCAAGTGACTCGAGTCTAGAGGGCCCGTTTAAACCCG
CTGATCAGCCTCGACTGTGCCTTCTAGTTGCCAGCCATCTGTTGTTTGCCCCTCCCCCGTGCCTTCCTTG
ACCCTGGAAGGTGCCACTCCCACTGTCCTTTCCTAATAAAATGAGGAAATTGCATCGCATTGTCTGAGTA
GGTGTCATTCTATTCTGGGGGGTGGGGTGGGGCAGGACAGCAAGGGGGAGGATTGGGAAGACAATAGCAG
GCATGCTGGGGATGCGGTGGGCTCTATGGCTTCTGAGGCGGAAAGAACCAGCTGGGGCTCTAGGGGGTAT
CCCC
[124 nt withheld, positions 2035-2158]
C
[91 nt withheld, positions 2160-2250]
A
[49 nt withheld, positions 2252-2300]
CCTTTGACGTTGGAGTCCACGTTCTTT
[37 nt withheld, positions 2328-2364]
ACCCTATCTCGGTCTATTCTTTTGATTTATAAGGGATTTTGCCGATTTCGGCCTATTGGTTAAAAAATGA
GCTGATTTAACAAAAATTTAACGCGAATTAATTCTGTGGAATGTGTGTCAGTTAGGGTGTGGAAAGTCCC
CAGGCTCCCCAGCAGGCAGAAGTATGCAAAGCATGCATCTCAATTAGTCAGCAACCAGGTGTGGAAAGTC
CCCAGGCTCCCCAGCAGGCAGAAGTATGCAAAGCATGCATCTCAATTAGTCAGCAACCATAGTCCCGCCC
CTAACTCCGCCCATCCCGCCCCTAACTCCGCCCAGTTCCGCCCATTCTCCGCCCCATGGCTGACTAATTT
TTTTTATTTATGCAGAGGCCGAGGCCGCCTCTGCCTCTGAGCTATTCCAGAAGTAGTGAGGAGGCTTTTT
TGGAGGCCTAGGCTTTTGCAAAAAGCTCCCGGGAGCTTGTATATCCATTTTCGGATCTGATCAAGAGACA
GGATGAGGATCGTTTCGCATGATTGAACAAGATGGATTGCACGCAGGTTCTCCGGCCGCTTGGGTGGAGA
GGCTATTCGGCTATGACTGGGCACAACAGACAATCGGCTGCTCTGATGCCGCCGTGTTCCGGCTGTCAGC
GCAGGGGCGCCCGGTTCTTTTTGTCAAGACCGACCTGTCCGGTGCCCTGAATGAACTGCAGGACGAGGCA
GCGCGGCTATCGTGGCTGGCCACGACGGGCGTTCCTTGCGCAGCTGTGCTCGACGTTGTCACTGAAGCGG
GAAGGGACTGGCTGCTATTGGGCGAAGTGCCGGGGCAGGATCTCCTGTCATCTCACCTTGCTCCTGCCGA
GAAAGTATCCATCATGGCTGATGCAATGCGGCGGCTGCATACGCTTGATCCGGCTACCTGCCCATTCGAC
CACCAAGCGAAACATCGCATCGAGCGAGCACGTACTCGGATGGAAGCCGGTCTTGTCGATCAGGATGATC
TGGACGAAGAGCATCAGGGGCTCGCGCCAGCCGAACTGTTCGCCAGGCTCAAGGCGCGCATGCCCGACGG
CGAGGATCTCGTCGTGACCCATGGCGATGCCTGCTTGCCGAATATCATGGTGGAAAATGGCCGCTTTTCT
GGATTCATCGACTGTGGCCGGCTGGGTGTGGCGGACCGCTATCAGGACATAGCGTTGGCTACCCGTGATA
TTGCTGAAGAGCTTGGCGGCGAATGGGCTGACCGCTTCCTCGTGCTTTACGGTATCGCCGCTCCCGATTC
GCAGCGCATCGCCTTCTATCGCCTTCTTGACGAGTTCTTCTGAGCGGGACTCTGGGGTTCGAAATGACCG
ACCAAGCGACGCCCAACCTGCCATCACGAGATTTCGATTCCACCGCCGCCTTCTATGAAAGGTTGGGCTT
CGGAATCGTTTTCCGGGACGCCGGCTGGATGATCCTCCAGCGCGGGGATCTCATGCTGGAGTTCTTCGCC
CACCCCAACTTGTTTATTGCAGCTTATAATGGTTACAAATAAAGCAATAGCATCACAAATTTCACAAATA
AAGCATTTTTTTCACTGCATTCTAGTTGTGGTTTGTCCAAACTCATCAATGTATCTTATCATGTCTGTAT
ACCGTCGACCTCTAGCTAGAGCTTGGCGTAATCATGGTCATAGCTGTTTCCTGTGTGAAATTGTTATCCG
CTCACAATTCCACACAACATACGAGCCGGAAGCATAAAGTGTAAAGCCTGGGGTGCCTAATGAGTGAGCT
AACTCACATTAATTGCGTTGCGCTCACTGCCCGCTTTCCAGTCGGGAAACCTGTCGTGCCAGCTGCATTA
ATGAATCGGCCAACGCGCGGGGAGAGGCGGTTTGCGTATTGGGCGCTCTTCCGCTTCCTCGCTCACTGAC
TCGCTGCGCTCGGTCGTTCGGCTGCGGCGAGCGGTATCAGCTCACTCAAAGGCGGTAATACGGTTATCCA
CAGAATCAGGGGATAACGCAGGAAAGAACATGTGAGCAAAAGGCCAGCAAAAGGCCAGGAACCGTAAAAA
GGCCGCGTTGCTGGCGTTTTTCCATAGGCTCCGCCCCCCTGACGAGCATCACAAAAATCGACGCTCAAGT
CAGAGGTGGCGAAACCCGACAGGACTATAAAGATACCAGGCGTTTCCCCCTGGAAGCTCCCTCGTGCGCT
CTCCTGTTCCGACCCTGCCGCTTACCGGATACCTGTCCGCCTTTCTCCCTTCGGGAAGCGTGGCGCTTTC
TCATAGCTCACGCTGTAGGTATCTCAGTTCGGTGTAGGTCGTTCGCTCCAAGCTGGGCTGTGTGCACGAA
CCCCCCGTTCAGCCCGACCGCTGCGCCTTATCCGGTAACTATCGTCTTGAGTCCAACCCGGTAAGACACG
ACTTATCGCCACTGGCAGCAGCCACTGGTAACAGGATTAGCAGAGCGAGGTATGTAGGCGGTGCTACAGA
GTTCTTGAAGTGGTGGCCTAACTACGGCTACACTAGAAGAACAGTATTTGGTATCTGCGCTCTGCTGAAG
CCAGTTACCTTCGGAAAAAGAGTTGGTAGCTCTTGATCCGGCAAACAAACCACCGCTGGTAGCGGTGGTT
TTTTTGTTTGCAAGCAGCAGATTACGCGCAGAAAAAAAGGATCTCAAGAAGATCCTTTGATCTTTTCTAC
GGGGTCTGACGCTCAGTGGAACGAAAACTCACGTTAAGGGATTTTGGTCATGAGATTATCAAAAAGGATC
TTCACCTAGATCCTTTTAAATTAAAAATGAAGTTTTAAATCAATCTAAAGTATATATGAGTAAACTTGGT
CTGACAGTTACCAATGCTTAATCAGTGAGGCACCTATCTCAGCGATCTGTCTATTTCGTTCATCCATAGT
TGCCTGACTCCCCGTCGTGTAGATAACTACGATACGGGAGGGCTTACCATCTGGCCCCAGTGCTGCAATG
ATACCGCGAGACCCACGCTCACCGGCTCCAGATTTATCAGCAATAAACCAGCCAGCCGGAAGGGCCGAGC
GCAGAAGTGGTCCTGCAACTTTATCCGCCTCCATCCAGTCTATTAATTGTTGCCGGGAAGCTAGAGTAAG
TAGTTCGCCAGTTAATAGTTTGCGCAACGTTGTTGCCATTGCTACAGGCATCGTGGTGTCACGCTCGTCG
TTTGGTATGGCTTCATTCAGCTCCGGTTCCCAACGATCAAGGCGAGTTACATGATCCCCCATGTTGTGCA
AAAAAGCGGTTAGCTCCTTCGGTCCTCCGATCGTTGTCAGAAGTAAGTTGGCCGCAGTGTTATCACTCAT
GGTTATGGCAGCACTGCATAATTCTCTTACTGTCATGCCATCCGTAAGATGCTTTTCTGTGACTGGTGAG
TACTCAACCAAGTCATTCTGAGAATAGTGTATGCGGCGACCGAGTTGCTCTTGCCCGGCGTCAATACGGG
ATAATACCGCGCCACATAGCAGAACTTTAAAAGTGCTCATCATTGGAAAACGTTCTTCGGGGCGAAAACT
CTCAAGGATCTTACCGCTGTTGAGATCCAGTTCGATGTAACCCACTCGTGCACCCAACTGATCTTCAGCA
TCTTTTACTTTCACCAGCGTTTCTGGGTGAGCAAAAACAGGAAGGCAAAATGCCGCAAAAAAGGGAATAA
GGGCGACACGGAAATGTTGAATACTCATACTCTTCCTTTTTCAATATTATTGAAGCATTTATCAGGGTTA
TTGTCTCATGAGCGGATACATATTTGAATGTAT
